>Addgene plasmid #242897 | PB_rtTA_BsmB-HNRNPK_sgRNA_1 | addgene full sequence | sequence record 484772 | Addgene NGS Result
GAGGGCCTATTTCCCATGATTCCTTCATATTTGCATATACGATACAAGGCTGTTAGAGAGATAATTGGAA
TTAATTTGACTGTAAACACAAAGATATTAGTACAAAATACGTGACGTAGAAAGTAATAATTTCTTGGGTA
GTTTGCAGTTTTAAAATTATGTTTTAAAATGGACTATCATATGCTTATCGTAACTTGAAAGTATTTCGAT
TTCTTGGCTTTATATATCTTGTGGAAAGGACGAAACACCGAAAACTTACCCCCCTCTGGGGTTTTAGAGC
TAGAAATAGCAAGTTAAAATAAGGCTAGTCCGTTATCAACTTGAAAAAGTGGCACCGAGTCGGTGCTTTT
TTTCCGCATTAACCCACCCAAGATCTGGCCTCCGCGCCGGGTTTTGGCGCCTCCCGCGGGCGCCCCCCTC
CTCACGGCGAGCGCTGCCACGTCAGACGAAGGGCGCAGCGAGCGTCCTGATCCTTCCGCCCGGACGCTCA
GGACAGCGGCCCGCTGCTCATAAGACTCGGCCTTAGAACCCCAGTATCAGCAGAAGGACATTTTAGGACG
GGACTTGGGTGACTCTAGGGCACTGGTTTTCTTTCCAGAGAGCGGAACAGGCGAGGAAAAGTAGTCCCTT
CTCGGCGATTCTGCGGAGGGATCTCCGTGGGGCGGTGAACGCCGATGATTATATAAGGACGCGCCGGGTG
TGGCACAGCTAGTTCCGTCGCAGCCGGGATTTGGGTCGCGGTTCTTGTTTGTGGATCGCTGTGATCGTCA
CTTGGTGAGTAGCGGGCTGCTGGGCTGGCCGGGGCTTTCGTGGCCGCCGGGCCGCTCGGTGGGACGGAAG
CGTGTGGAGAGACCGCCAAGGGCTGTAGTCTGGGTCCGCGAGCAAGGTTGCCCTGAACTGGGGGTTGGGG
GGAGCGCAGCAAAATGGCGGCTGTTCCCGAGTCTTGAATGGAAGACGCTTGTGAGGCGGGCTGTGAGGTC
GTTGAAACAAGGTGGGGGGCATGGTGGGCGGCAAGAACCCAAGGTCTTGAGGCCTTCGCTAATGCGGGAA
AGCTCTTATTCGGGTGAGATGGGCTGGGGCACCATCTGGGGACCCTGACGTGAAGTTTGTCACTGACTGG
AGAACTCGGTTTGTCGTCTGTTGCGGGGGCGGCAGTTATGGCGGTGCCGTTGGGCAGTGCACCCGTACCT
TTGGGAGCGCGCGCCCTCGTCGTGTCGTGACGTCACCCGTTCTGTTGGCTTATAATGCAGGGTGGGGCCA
CCTGCCGGTAGGTGTGCGGTAGGCTTTTCTCCGTCGCAGGACGCAGGGTTCGGGCCTAGGGTAGGCTCTC
CTGAATCGACAGGCGCCGGACCTCTGGTGAGGGGAGGGATAAGTGAGGCGTCAGTTTCTTTGGTCGGTTT
TATGTACCTATCTTCTTAAGTAGCTGAAGCTCCGGTTTTGAACTATGCGCTCGGGGTTGGCGAGTGTGTT
TTGTGAAGTTTTTTAGGCACCTTTTGAAATGTAATCATTTGGGTCAATATGTAATTTTCAGTGTTAGACT
AGTAAATTGTCCGCTAAATTCTGGCCGTTTTTGGCTTTTTTGTTAGACGAAGCTTGGTACCGAGCTCGGA
TCTCCACCCCGTACCGGTCCTGCAGTCGAATTCACCATGTCTAGACTGGACAAGAGCAAAGTCATAAACG
GAGCTCTGGAATTACTCAATGGTGTCGGTATCGAAGGCCTGACGACAAGGAAACTCGCTCAAAAGCTGGG
AGTTGAGCAGCCTACCCTGTACTGGCACGTGAAGAACAAGCGGGCCCTGCTCGATGCCCTGCCAATCGAG
ATGCTGGACAGGCATCATACCCACTTCTGCCCCCTGGAAGGCGAGTCATGGCAAGACTTTCTGCGGAACA
ACGCCAAGTCATACCGCTGTGCTCTCCTCTCACATCGCGACGGGGCTAAAGTGCATCTCGGCACCCGCCC
AACAGAGAAACAGTACGAAACCCTGGAAAATCAGCTCGCGTTCCTGTGTCAGCAAGGCTTCTCCCTGGAG
AACGCACTGTACGCTCTGTCCGCCGTGGGCCACTTTACACTGGGCTGCGTATTGGAGGAACAGGAGCATC
AAGTAGCAAAAGAGGAAAGAGAGACACCTACCACCGATTCTATGCCCCCACTTCTGAGACAAGCAATTGA
GCTGTTCGACCGGCAGGGAGCCGAACCTGCCTTCCTTTTCGGCCTGGAACTAATCATATGTGGCCTGGAG
AAACAGCTAAAGTGCGAAAGCGGCGGGCCGACCGACGCCCTTGACGATTTTGACTTAGACATGCTCCCAG
CCGATGCCCTTGACGACTTTGACCTTGATATGCTGCCTGCTGACGCTCTTGACGATTTTGACCTTGACAT
GCTCCCCGGGTAACTAAGTAAGGATCCGCGGCCGCACTAGAGGAATTCCGCCCCTCTCCCCCCCCCCCCT
AACGTTACTGGCCGAAGCCGCTTGGAATAAGGCCGGTGTGCGTTTGTCTATATGTTATTTTCCACCATAT
TGCCGTCTTTTGGCAATGTGAGGGCCCGGAAACCTGGCCCTGTCTTCTTGACGAGCATTCCTAGGGGTCT
TTCCCCTCTCGCCAAAGGAATGCAAGGTCTGTTGAATGTCGTGAAGGAAGCAGTTCCTCTGGAAGCTTCT
TGAAGACAAACAACGTCTGTAGCGACCCTTTGCAGGCAGCGGAACCCCCCACCTGGCGACAGGTGCCTCT
GCGGCCAAAAGCCACGTGTATAAGATACACCTGCAAAGGCGGCACAACCCCAGTGCCACGTTGTGAGTTG
GATAGTTGTGGAAAGAGTCAAATGGCTCTCCTCAAGCGTATTCAACAAGGGGCTGAAGGATGCCCAGAAG
GTACCCCATTGTATGGGATCTGATCTGGGGCCTCGGTGCACATGCTTTACATGTGTTTAGTCGAGGTTAA
AAAAACGTCTAGGCCCCCCGAACCACGGGGACGTGGTTTTCCTTTGAAAAACACGATGATAAGCTTACCG
GTCCACCATGATTGAACAAGATGGATTGCACGCAGGTTCTCCGGCCGCTTGGGTGGAGAGGCTATTCGGC
TATGACTGGGCACAACAGACAATCGGCTGCTCTGATGCCGCCGTGTTCCGGCTGTCAGCGCAGGGGCGCC
CGGTTCTTTTTGTCAAGACCGACCTGTCCGGTGCCCTGAATGAACTGCAAGACGAGGCAGCGCGGCTATC
GTGGCTGGCCACGACGGGCGTTCCTTGCGCAGCTGTGCTCGACGTTGTCACTGAAGCGGGAAGGGACTGG
CTGCTATTGGGCGAAGTGCCGGGGCAGGATCTCCTGTCATCTCACCTTGCTCCTGCCGAGAAAGTATCCA
TCATGGCTGATGCAATGCGGCGGCTGCATACGCTTGATCCGGCTACCTGCCCATTCGACCACCAAGCGAA
ACATCGCATCGAGCGAGCACGTACTCGGATGGAAGCCGGTCTTGTCGATCAGGATGATCTGGACGAAGAG
CATCAGGGGCTCGCGCCAGCCGAACTGTTCGCCAGGCTCAAGGCGAGCATGCCCGACGGCGAGGATCTCG
TCGTGACCCATGGCGATGCCTGCTTGCCGAATATCATGGTGGAAAATGGCCGCTTTTCTGGATTCATCGA
CTGTGGCCGGCTGGGTGTGGCGGACCGCTATCAGGACATAGCGTTGGCTACCCGTGATATTGCTGAAGAG
CTTGGCGGCGAATGGGCTGACCGCTTCCTCGTGCTTTACGGTATCGCCGCTCCCGATTCGCAGCGCATCG
CCTTCTATCGCCTTCTTGACGAGTTCTTCTGACAATCAACCTCTGGATTACAAAATTTGTGGTTAACTAA
CTAAACTTGTTTATTGCAGCTTATAATGGTTACAAATAAAGCAATAGCATCACAAATTTCACAAATAAAG
CATTTTTTTCACTGCATTCTAGTTGTGGTTTGTCCAAACTCATCAATGTATCTTATCATGTCTGGAATTG
ACTCAAATGATGTCAATTAGTCTATCAGAAGCTCATCTGGTCTCCCTTCCGGGGGACAAGACATCCCTGT
TTAATATTTAAACAGCAGTGTTCCCAAACTGGGTTCTTATATCCCTTGCTCTGGTCAACCAGGTTGCAGG
GTTTCCTGTCCTCACAGGAACGAAGTCCCTAAAGAAACAGTGGCAGCCAGGTTTAGCCCCGGAATTGACT
GGATTCCTTTTTTAGGGCCCATTGGTATGGCTTTTTCCCCGTATCCCCCCAGGTGTCTGCAGGCTCAAAG
AGCAGCGAGAAGCGTTCAGAGGAAAGCGATCCCGTGCCACCTTCCCCGTGCCCGGGCTGTCCCCGCACGC
TGCCGGCTCGGGGATGCGGGGGGAGCGCCGGACCGGAGCGGAGCCCCGGGCGGCTCGCTGCTGCCCCCTA
GCGGGGGAGGGACGTAATTACATCCCTGGGGGCTTTGGGGGGGGGCTGTCCCTGATATCTATAACAAGAA
AATATATATATAATAAGTTATCACGTAAGTAGAACATGAAATAACAATATAATTATCGTATGAGTTAAAT
CTTAAAAGTCACGTAAAAGATAATCATGCGTCATTTTGACTCACGCGGTCGTTATAGTTCAAAATCAGTG
ACACTTACCGCATTGACAAGCACGCCTCACGGGAGCTCCAAGCGGCGACTGAGATGTCCTAAATGCACAG
CGACGGATTCGCGCTATTTAGAAAGAGAGAGCAATATTTCAAGAATGCATGCGTCAATTTTACGCAGACT
ATCTTTCTAGGGTTAATCTAGCTGCATCAGGATCATATCGTCGGGTCTTTTTTCCGGCTCAGTCATCGCC
CAAGCTGGCGCTATCTGGGCATCGGGGAGGAAGAAGCCCGTGCCTTTTCCCGCGAGGTTGAAGCGGCATG
GAAAGAGTTTGCCGAGGATGACTGCTGCTGCATTGACGTTGAGCGAAAACGCACGTTTACCATGATGATT
CGGGAAGGTGTGGCCATGCACGCCTTTAACGGTGAACTGTTCGTTCAGGCCACCTGGGATACCAGTTCGT
CGCGGCTTTTCCGGACACAGTTCCGGATGGTCAGCCCGAAGCGCATCAGCAACCCGAACAATACCGGCGA
CAGCCGGAACTGCCGTGCCGGTGTGCAGATTAATGACAGCGGTGCGGCGCTGGGATATTACGTCAGCGAG
GACGGGTATCCTGGCTGGATGCCGCAGAAATGGACATGGATACCCCGTGAGTTACCCGGCGGGCGCGCTT
GGCGTAATCATGGTCATAGCTGTTTCCTGTGTGAAATTGTTATCCGCTCACAATTCCACACAACATACGA
GCCGGAAGCATAAAGTGTAAAGCCTGGGGTGCCTAATGAGTGAGCTAACTCACATTAATTGCGTTGCGCT
CACTGCCCGCTTTCCAGTCGGGAAACCTGTCGTGCCAGCTGCATTAATGAATCGGCCAACGCGCGGGGAG
AGGCGGTTTGCGTATTGGGCGCTCTTCCGCTTCCTCGCTCACTGACTCGCTGCGCTCGGTCGTTCGGCTG
CGGCGAGCGGTATCAGCTCACTCAAAGGCGGTAATACGGTTATCCACAGAATCAGGGGATAACGCAGGAA
AGAACATGTGAGCAAAAGGCCAGCAAAAGGCCAGGAACCGTAAAAAGGCCGCGTTGCTGGCGTTTTTCCA
TAGGCTCCGCCCCCCTGACGAGCATCACAAAAATCGACGCTCAAGTCAGAGGTGGCGAAACCCGACAGGA
CTATAAAGATACCAGGCGTTTCCCCCTGGAAGCTCCCTCGTGCGCTCTCCTGTTCCGACCCTGCCGCTTA
CCGGATACCTGTCCGCCTTTCTCCCTTCGGGAAGCGTGGCGCTTTCTCATAGCTCACGCTGTAGGTATCT
CAGTTCGGTGTAGGTCGTTCGCTCCAAGCTGGGCTGTGTGCACGAACCCCCCGTTCAGCCCGACCGCTGC
GCCTTATCCGGTAACTATCGTCTTGAGTCCAACCCGGTAAGACACGACTTATCGCCACTGGCAGCAGCCA
CTGGTAACAGGATTAGCAGAGCGAGGTATGTAGGCGGTGCTACAGAGTTCTTGAAGTGGTGGCCTAACTA
CGGCTACACTAGAAGAACAGTATTTGGTATCTGCGCTCTGCTGAAGCCAGTTACCTTCGGAAAAAGAGTT
GGTAGCTCTTGATCCGGCAAACAAACCACCGCTGGTAGCGGTGGTTTTTTTGTTTGCAAGCAGCAGATTA
CGCGCAGAAAAAAAGGATCTCAAGAAGATCCTTTGATCTTTTCTACGGGGTCTGACGCTCAGTGGAACGA
AAACTCACGTTAAGGGATTTTGGTCATGAGATTATCAAAAAGGATCTTCACCTAGATCCTTTTAAATTAA
AAATGAAGTTTTAAATCAATCTAAAGTATATATGAGTAAACTTGGTCTGACAGTTACCAATGCTTAATCA
GTGAGGCACCTATCTCAGCGATCTGTCTATTTCGTTCATCCATAGTTGCCTGACTCCCCGTCGTGTAGAT
AACTACGATACGGGAGGGCTTACCATCTGGCCCCAGTGCTGCAATGATACCGCGAGACCCACGCTCACCG
GCTCCAGATTTATCAGCAATAAACCAGCCAGCCGGAAGGGCCGAGCGCAGAAGTGGTCCTGCAACTTTAT
CCGCCTCCATCCAGTCTATTAATTGTTGCCGGGAAGCTAGAGTAAGTAGTTCGCCAGTTAATAGTTTGCG
CAACGTTGTTGCCATTGCTACAGGCATCGTGGTGTCACGCTCGTCGTTTGGTATGGCTTCATTCAGCTCC
GGTTCCCAACGATCAAGGCGAGTTACATGATCCCCCATGTTGTGCAAAAAAGCGGTTAGCTCCTTCGGTC
CTCCGATCGTTGTCAGAAGTAAGTTGGCCGCAGTGTTATCACTCATGGTTATGGCAGCACTGCATAATTC
TCTTACTGTCATGCCATCCGTAAGATGCTTTTCTGTGACTGGTGAGTACTCAACCAAGTCATTCTGAGAA
TAGTGTATGCGGCGACCGAGTTGCTCTTGCCCGGCGTCAATACGGGATAATACCGCGCCACATAGCAGAA
CTTTAAAAGTGCTCATCATTGGAAAACGTTCTTCGGGGCGAAAACTCTCAAGGATCTTACCGCTGTTGAG
ATCCAGTTCGATGTAACCCACTCGTGCACCCAACTGATCTTCAGCATCTTTTACTTTCACCAGCGTTTCT
GGGTGAGCAAAAACAGGAAGGCAAAATGCCGCAAAAAAGGGAATAAGGGCGACACGGAAATGTTGAATAC
TCATACTCTTCCTTTTTCAATATTATTGAAGCATTTATCAGGGTTATTGTCTCATGAGCGGATACATATT
TGAATGTATTTAGAAAAATAAACAAATAGGGGTTCCGCGCACATTTCCCCGAAAAGTGCCACCTAAATTG
TAAGCGTTAATATTTTGTTAAAATTCGCGTTAAATTTTTGTTAAATCAGCTCATTTTTTAACCAATAGGC
CGAAATCGGCAAAATCCCTTATAAATCAAAAGAATAGACCGAGATAGGGT
[37 nt withheld, positions 7541-7577]
AAAGAACGTGGACTCCAACGTCAAAGG
[49 nt withheld, positions 7605-7653]
T
[91 nt withheld, positions 7655-7745]
G
[124 nt withheld, positions 7747-7870]
CCCATTCGCCATTCAGGCTGCGCAACTGTTGGGAAGGGCGATCGGTGCGGGCCTCTTCGCTATTACGCCA
GCTGGCGAAAGGGGGATGTGCTGCAAGGCGATTAAGTTGGGTAACGCCAGGGTTTTCCCAGTCACGACGT
TGTAAAACGACGGCCAGTGAGCGCGCCTCGTTCATTCACGTTTTTGAACCCGTGGAGGACGGGCAGACTC
GCGGTGCAAATGTGTTTTACAGCGTGATGGAGCAGATGAAGATGCTCGACACGCTGCAGAACACGCAGCT
AGATTAACCCTAGAAAGATAATCATATTGTGACGTACGTTAAAGATAATCATGTGTAAAATTGACGCATG
TGTTTTATCGGTCTGTATATCGAGGTTTATTTATTAATTTGAATAGATATTAAGTTTTATTATATTTACA
CTTACATACTAATAATAAATTCAACAAACAATTTATTTATGTTTATTTATTTATTAAAAAAAACAAAAAC
TCAAAATTTCTTCTATAAAGTAACAAAACTTTTATGAGGGACAGCCCCCCCCCAAAGCCCCCAGGGATGT
AATTACGTCCCTCCCCCGCTAGGGGGCAGCAGCGAGCCGCCCGGGGCTCCGCTCCGGTCCGGCGCTCCCC
CCGCATCCCCGAGCCGGCAGCGTGCGGGGACAGCCCGGGCACGGGGAAGGTGGCACGGGATCGCTTTCCT
CTGAACGCTTCTCGCTGCTCTTTGAGCCTGCAGACACCTGGGGGGATACGGGGAAAAGGCCTCCACGGCC
CCATAAAGATGGTTAAT
Features (pLannotate 1.2.2; 21 found; start..end, strand, type, name):
      1..241     +  promoter       U6 promoter: RNA polymerase III promoter for human U6 snRNA
    271..346     +  misc_RNA       gRNA scaffold: guide RNA scaffold for the Streptococcus pyogenes CRISPR/Cas9 system
    377..1588    +  promoter       UbC promoter: human ubiquitin C promoter
   1647..2344    +  CDS            rtTA3 (fragment): reverse tetracycline transactivator 3 activates expression from Tet-responsive promoters in the presence of doxycycline
   2274..2384    +  CDS            VP48: 3 tandem repeats of the minimal activation domain of herpes simplex virus VP16 (Cheng et al., 2013)
   2540..3002    +  misc_feature   IRES: internal ribosome entry site (IRES) of the encephalomyocarditis virus (EMCV)
   3018..3812    +  CDS            NeoR/KanR: aminoglycoside phosphotransferase from Tn5; aph(3')-II (or nptII); confers resistance to neomycin, kanamycin, and G418 (Geneticin®)
   3814..3841    +  misc_feature   WPRE (fragment): woodchuck hepatitis virus posttranscriptional regulatory element
   3854..3975    +  polyA_signal   SV40 poly(A) signal: SV40 polyadenylation signal
   3993..4085    +  ncRNA          G-CSF SLDE: Accession: RF00183 - G-CSF factor stem-loop destabilising element (SLDE)
   4782..5249    +  CDS            B (fragment): PORTL_LAMBD - Experimental evidence at protein level: Swiss-Prot protein existence level 1. Forms the portal vertex of the capsid (PubMed:6228056, PubMed:6232391). This portal plays critical roles in head assembly, genome packaging, neck/tail attachment, and genome ejection (Probable). The portal protein multimerizes as a single ring-shaped homododecamer arranged around a central channel (PubMed:6232391). Binds to the terminase subunits to form the packaging machine (PubMed:7799432). From Escherichia phage lambda (Bacteriophage lambda).
   5287..5303    -  protein_bind   lac operator: The lac repressor binds to the lac operator to inhibit transcription in E. coli. This inhibition can be relieved by adding lactose or isopropyl-β-D-thiogalactopyranoside (IPTG). lac repressor encoded by lacI
   5311..5341    -  promoter       lac promoter: promoter for the E. coli lac operon
   5356..5377    -  protein_bind   CAP binding site: CAP binding activates transcription in the presence of cAMP. E. coli catabolite activator protein
   5390..5482    -  CDS            lacI (fragment): lac repressor; lacI; The lac repressor binds to the lac operator to inhibit transcription in E. coli. This inhibition can be relieved by adding lactose or isopropyl-β-D-thiogalactopyranoside (IPTG).
   5665..6253    -  rep_origin     ori: high-copy-number ColE1/pMB1/pBR322/pUC origin of replication
   6424..7284    -  CDS            AmpR: β-lactamase; bla; confers resistance to ampicillin, carbenicillin, and related antibiotics
   7285..7389    -  promoter       AmpR promoter: bla
   7442..7870    -  rep_origin     f1 ori (sequence partly withheld): f1 bacteriophage origin of replication; arrow indicates direction of (+) strand synthesis
   7875..8030    -  CDS            lacZα (fragment): LacZα fragment of β-galactosidase; lacZ fragment
   8032..8151    +  CDS            B (fragment): PORTL_LAMBD - Experimental evidence at protein level: Swiss-Prot protein existence level 1. Forms the portal vertex of the capsid (PubMed:6228056, PubMed:6232391). This portal plays critical roles in head assembly, genome packaging, neck/tail attachment, and genome ejection (Probable). The portal protein multimerizes as a single ring-shaped homododecamer arranged around a central channel (PubMed:6232391). Binds to the terminase subunits to form the packaging machine (PubMed:7799432). From Escherichia phage lambda (Bacteriophage lambda).
