[The description below was written by a language model from this plasmid's Addgene catalogue record and pLannotate feature annotations shown in this document.]
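Description:
PB_rtTA_BsmB-HNRNPK_sgRNA_1 is an 8,657 nt piggyBac cargo plasmid of the CRISPR vector type, built on the PB_rtTA_BsmBI backbone, which accepts guide sequences between a U6 promoter and the guide scaffold. It is propagated in E. coli as a high-copy plasmid through a ColE1/pUC-type origin with ampicillin selection (AmpR under its own bla promoter). An f1 origin and remnants of a lac/lacZα cloning region are also present. The piggyBac terminal repeats implied by the catalogue description were not called by the automated annotation. The two fragments annotated as matching the phage lambda portal protein B lie outside the mammalian cassettes and are probably spacer or spurious hits, although the record does not explain them.

The payload has two units. The human U6 RNA polymerase III promoter drives a single guide RNA targeting mouse Hnrnpk, fused to the Streptococcus pyogenes Cas9 gRNA scaffold. Downstream, the human ubiquitin C promoter expresses a bicistronic transcript encoding the reverse tetracycline transactivator rtTA3 (with its VP16-derived activation domain), followed by an EMCV IRES and NeoR/KanR, which allows G418 selection of stably integrated cells. This transcript ends with a short WPRE fragment and an SV40 polyadenylation signal.

No Cas9 or Tet-responsive promoter is annotated on this plasmid. The doxycycline-inducible effector that rtTA3 would activate is therefore presumably supplied from a separate construct, and the record does not identify it. The stated purpose is doxycycline-inducible knockdown of HNRNPK after transposase-mediated genomic integration. The depositor notes that knockdown was validated by Western blot in trophoblast stem cells.
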