Addgene plasmid #242897: PB_rtTA_BsmB-HNRNPK_sgRNA_1
Purpose: PiggyBac cargo vector with HNRNPK sgRNA 1 for dox-inducible knockdown
Depositing lab: Mauro Calabrese. Depositing organization: University of North Carolina at Chapel Hill. Publication: lncRNA-Induced Spread of Polycomb Controlled by Genome Architecture, RNA Abundance, and CpG Island DNA. Schertzer MD, Braceros KCA, Starmer J, Cherney RE, Lee DM, Salazar G, Justice M, Bischoff SR, Cowley DO, Ariel P, Zylka MJ, Dowen JM, Magnuson T, Calabrese JM. Mol Cell. 2019 Aug 8;75(3):523-537.e10. doi: 10.1016/j.molcel.2019.05.028. Epub 2019 Jun 27. PubMed 31256989.
Backbone
  Vector backbone: PB_rtTA_BsmBI
  Backbone manufacturer: Mauro Calabrese (Addgene plasmid # 126028)
  Vector type: CRISPR
Growth in bacteria
  Bacterial resistance: Ampicillin, 100 μg/mL
  Growth temperature: 37°C
  Growth strain: DH5alpha
  Copy number: High Copy
Gene/Insert
  Gene/Insert name: HNRNPK
  gRNA/shRNA sequence: AAACTTACCCCCCTCTGG
  Species: M. musculus (mouse)
  Entrez Gene: Hnrnpk (a.k.a. Hnrpk, KBBP, NOVA)
  Promoter: U6
  Cloning method: Restriction Enzyme; 5′ cloning site Unknown (unknown if destroyed); 3′ cloning site Unknown (unknown if destroyed)
Terms and licenses: Academic/Nonprofit Terms; Industry Terms: Not Available to Industry
Depositor comments: Knockdown validated by Western blot in Trophpblast stem cells. Please visit https://doi.org/10.1101/2025.07.16.665154 for bioRxiv preprint.
How to cite: PB_rtTA_BsmB-HNRNPK_sgRNA_1 was a gift from Mauro Calabrese (Addgene plasmid # 242897 ; http://n2t.net/addgene:242897 ; RRID:Addgene_242897)
